Addgene plasmid #237482: CCLMPC_HA-NUP98
Purpose: Express HA-tagged NUP98 in dual promoter lentiviral vector
Depositing lab: Charles Mullighan. Depositing organization: St. Jude Children's Research Hospital. Publication: KAT6A and KAT7 Histone Acetyltransferase Complexes Are Molecular Dependencies and Therapeutic Targets in NUP98-Rearranged Acute Myeloid Leukemia. Michmerhuizen NL, Heikamp EB, Iacobucci I, Umeda M, Arthur B, Mishra V, Park CS, Di Giacomo D, Hiltenbrand R, Gao Q, Radko-Juettner S, Lott J, Martucci C, Subramanyam V, Hatton C, Wenge DV, Baviskar P, Portola P, Claquin A, Chandra B, Baggett DW, Khalighifar A, Huang H, Zhou P, Long L, Shi H, Sun Y, Papachristou EK, Sekhar Reddy Chilamakuri C, de Luna Vitorino FN, Gongora JM, Wu H, Pounds SB, Janke LJ, Kentsis A, D'Santos CS, Garcia BA, Kriwacki RW, Chi H, Klco JM, Armstrong SA, Mullighan CG. Cancer Discov. 2025 Jun 19. doi: 10.1158/2159-8290.CD-24-1772. PubMed 40536430.
Backbone
  Vector backbone: CCLMPC
  Vector type: Mammalian Expression, Lentiviral
Growth in bacteria
  Bacterial resistance: Ampicillin, 100 μg/mL
  Growth temperature: 37°C
  Growth strain: NEB Stable
  Copy number: High Copy
Gene/Insert
  Gene/Insert name: HA-NUP98
  Species: H. sapiens (human)
  Entrez Gene: NUP98 (a.k.a. ADIR2, NUP196, NUP96, Nup98-96)
  Promoter: MND/PGK
  Tag / fusion protein: HA (N terminal on insert)
  Cloning method: Gateway Cloning
Terms and licenses: Academic/Nonprofit Terms; Industry Terms: Not Available to Industry
How to cite: CCLMPC_HA-NUP98 was a gift from Charles Mullighan (Addgene plasmid # 237482 ; http://n2t.net/addgene:237482 ; RRID:Addgene_237482)
