[The description below was written by a language model from this plasmid's Addgene catalogue record and pLannotate feature annotations shown in this document.]
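Description:
CCLMPC_HA-NUP98 is a third-generation-style, self-inactivating HIV-1 lentiviral transfer plasmid of about 13.4 kb, built on the CCLMPC backbone for expression of human NUP98 in mammalian cells. It is propagated in E. coli through a high-copy ColE1/pUC origin with ampicillin selection (AmpR). An f1 origin and remnants of a pBluescript-type backbone (lac promoter/operator, lacZα fragment, T3 and T7 promoters) are also present. A CMV enhancer/promoter replaces the U3 region of the truncated 5' LTR, so genomic RNA can be transcribed in packaging cells. This is followed by the Ψ packaging signal with a partial gag sequence, the RRE for Rev-dependent nuclear export, and the cPPT/CTS. The ΔU3 3' LTR makes the integrated provirus self-inactivating, and an SV40 poly(A) signal and SV40 origin lie downstream of it.

The payload uses a dual-promoter design, recorded as MND/PGK. The murine leukemia virus LTR-derived fragments annotated just upstream of the insert are consistent with the MND promoter, a modified retroviral LTR promoter often chosen for hematopoietic cells. This promoter drives an N-terminally HA-tagged NUP98 open reading frame of roughly 5.4 kb, which is flanked by attB1 and attB2 sites left by Gateway cloning. The length of the open reading frame suggests the long NUP98-96 precursor form, although the record does not specify the isoform. Downstream, a mouse PGK promoter independently expresses mCherry, so transduced cells can be identified or sorted by red fluorescence. No mammalian drug-resistance marker is annotated. The associated publication concerns NUP98-rearranged acute myeloid leukemia, which suggests use in stable expression and HA-based detection or pulldown of NUP98 in that setting.
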