Features (pLannotate 1.2.2; 34 found; start..end, strand, type, name):
    918..1506    +  rep_origin     ori: high-copy-number ColE1/pMB1/pBR322/pUC origin of replication
   1689..1781    +  CDS            lacI (fragment): lac repressor; lacI; The lac repressor binds to the lac operator to inhibit transcription in E. coli. This inhibition can be relieved by adding lactose or isopropyl-β-D-thiogalactopyranoside (IPTG).
   1794..1815    +  protein_bind   CAP binding site: CAP binding activates transcription in the presence of cAMP. E. coli catabolite activator protein
   1830..1860    +  promoter       lac promoter: promoter for the E. coli lac operon
   1864..1886    +  protein_bind   lac operator (fragment): The lac repressor binds to the lac operator to inhibit transcription in E. coli. This inhibition can be relieved by adding lactose or isopropyl-β-D-thiogalactopyranoside (IPTG). lac repressor encoded by lacI
   1929..1947    +  promoter       T3 promoter: promoter for bacteriophage T3 RNA polymerase
   2048..2427    +  enhancer       CMV enhancer: human cytomegalovirus immediate early enhancer
   2428..2631    +  promoter       CMV promoter: human cytomegalovirus (CMV) immediate early promoter
   2646..2826    +  LTR            5' LTR (truncated): truncated 5' long terminal repeat (LTR) from HIV-1
   2873..2998    +  misc_feature   HIV-1 Ψ: packaging signal of human immunodeficiency virus type 1
   2982..3345    +  CDS            HIV-1 gag (fragment): gag protein from human immunodeficiency virus 1; gag
   3491..3724    +  misc_feature   RRE: The Rev response element (RRE) of HIV-1 allows for Rev-dependent mRNA export from the nucleus to the cytoplasm.
   4101..4201    +  CDS            Rev (fragment): human immunodeficiency virus 1 (HIV-1) Rev protein; rev; enhances nuclear export of unspliced and incompletely spliced viral mRNAs
   4202..4220    -  misc_feature   MCS (fragment): pBluescript multiple cloning site
   4250..4367    +  misc_feature   cPPT/CTS: central polypurine tract and central termination sequence of HIV-1
   4415..4515    +  CDS            env (fragment): murine leukemia virus gPr80 envelope polyprotein precursor; env; proteolytically cleaved into gp70SU and p15TM subunits
   4557..4591    +  LTR            3' LTR (ΔU3) (fragment): self-inactivating 3' long terminal repeat (LTR) from Moloney murine leukemia virus
   4620..4943    +  LTR            LTR (fragment): long terminal repeat from Moloney murine leukemia virus
   4970..4994    +  protein_bind   attB1: mutant version of attB; recombination site for the Gateway® BP reaction BP Clonase™
   5015..5042    +  CDS            3xHA (fragment): three tandem HA epitope tags
   5042..10438   +  CDS            NUP98 (sequence partly withheld): NUP98_HUMAN - Also known as ADAR2. Experimental evidence at protein level: Swiss-Prot protein existence level 1. (Microbial infection) Binds HIV-1 capsid-nucleocapsid (HIV-1 CA-NC) complexes and may thereby promote the integration of the virus in the host nucleus (in vitro) (PubMed:23523133). Binding affinity to HIV-1 CA-NC complexes bearing the capsid change ASN-74-ASP is reduced (in vitro) (PubMed:23523133). From Homo sapiens (Human).
  10458..10482   -  protein_bind   attB2: mutant version of attB; recombination site for the Gateway® BP reaction BP Clonase™
  10489..10506   -  misc_feature   MCS (fragment): pUC18/19 multiple cloning site
  10511..11010   +  promoter       PGK promoter: mouse phosphoglycerate kinase 1 promoter
  11037..11747   +  CDS            mCherry: monomeric derivative of DsRed fluorescent protein (Shaner et al., 2004) mammalian codon-optimized
  11799..11867   +  CDS            nef (fragment): NEF_HV1Z2 - Experimental evidence at protein level: Swiss-Prot protein existence level 1. Extracellular Nef protein targets CD4(+) T-lymphocytes for apoptosis by interacting with CXCR4 surface receptors. From Human immunodeficiency virus type 1 group M subtype D (isolate Z2/CDC-Z34) (HIV-1).
  11869..12102   +  LTR            3' LTR (ΔU3): self-inactivating 3' long terminal repeat (LTR) from HIV-1
  12174..12295   +  polyA_signal   SV40 poly(A) signal: SV40 polyadenylation signal
  12335..12470   +  rep_origin     SV40 ori: SV40 origin of replication
  12491..12509   -  promoter       T7 promoter: promoter for bacteriophage T7 RNA polymerase
  12517..12672   +  CDS            lacZα (fragment): LacZα fragment of β-galactosidase; lacZ fragment
  12677..13105   +  rep_origin     f1 ori (sequence partly withheld): f1 bacteriophage origin of replication; arrow indicates direction of (+) strand synthesis
  13158..13262   +  promoter       AmpR promoter: bla
  13263..747     +  CDS            AmpR (across the origin): β-lactamase; bla; confers resistance to ampicillin, carbenicillin, and related antibiotics
>Addgene plasmid #237482 | CCLMPC_HA-NUP98 | addgene full sequence | sequence record 475633 | Addgene NGS Result
GGTGCACGAGTGGGTTACATCGAACTGGATCTCAACAGCGGTAAGATCCTTGAGAGTTTTCGCCCCGAAG
AACGTTTTCCAATGATGAGCACTTTTAAAGTTCTGCTATGTGGCGCGGTATTATCCCGTATTGACGCCGG
GCAAGAGCAACTCGGTCGCCGCATACACTATTCTCAGAATGACTTGGTTGAGTACTCACCAGTCACAGAA
AAGCATCTTACGGATGGCATGACAGTAAGAGAATTATGCAGTGCTGCCATAACCATGAGTGATAACACTG
CGGCCAACTTACTTCTGACAACGATCGGAGGACCGAAGGAGCTAACCGCTTTTTTGCACAACATGGGGGA
TCATGTAACTCGCCTTGATCGTTGGGAACCGGAGCTGAATGAAGCCATACCAAACGACGAGCGTGACACC
ACGATGCCTGTAGCAATGGCAACAACGTTGCGCAAACTATTAACTGGCGAACTACTTACTCTAGCTTCCC
GGCAACAATTAATAGACTGGATGGAGGCGGATAAAGTTGCAGGACCACTTCTGCGCTCGGCCCTTCCGGC
TGGCTGGTTTATTGCTGATAAATCTGGAGCCGGTGAGCGTGGGTCTCGCGGTATCATTGCAGCACTGGGG
CCAGATGGTAAGCCCTCCCGTATCGTAGTTATCTACACGACGGGGAGTCAGGCAACTATGGATGAACGAA
ATAGACAGATCGCTGAGATAGGTGCCTCACTGATTAAGCATTGGTAACTGTCAGACCAAGTTTACTCATA
TATACTTTAGATTGATTTAAAACTTCATTTTTAATTTAAAAGGATCTAGGTGAAGATCCTTTTTGATAAT
CTCATGACCAAAATCCCTTAACGTGAGTTTTCGTTCCACTGAGCGTCAGACCCCGTAGAAAAGATCAAAG
GATCTTCTTGAGATCCTTTTTTTCTGCGCGTAATCTGCTGCTTGCAAACAAAAAAACCACCGCTACCAGC
GGTGGTTTGTTTGCCGGATCAAGAGCTACCAACTCTTTTTCCGAAGGTAACTGGCTTCAGCAGAGCGCAG
ATACCAAATACTGTTCTTCTAGTGTAGCCGTAGTTAGGCCACCACTTCAAGAACTCTGTAGCACCGCCTA
CATACCTCGCTCTGCTAATCCTGTTACCAGTGGCTGCTGCCAGTGGCGATAAGTCGTGTCTTACCGGGTT
GGACTCAAGACGATAGTTACCGGATAAGGCGCAGCGGTCGGGCTGAACGGGGGGTTCGTGCACACAGCCC
AGCTTGGAGCGAACGACCTACACCGAACTGAGATACCTACAGCGTGAGCTATGAGAAAGCGCCACGCTTC
CCGAAGGGAGAAAGGCGGACAGGTATCCGGTAAGCGGCAGGGTCGGAACAGGAGAGCGCACGAGGGAGCT
TCCAGGGGGAAACGCCTGGTATCTTTATAGTCCTGTCGGGTTTCGCCACCTCTGACTTGAGCGTCGATTT
TTGTGATGCTCGTCAGGGGGGCGGAGCCTATGGAAAAACGCCAGCAACGCGGCCTTTTTACGGTTCCTGG
CCTTTTGCTGGCCTTTTGCTCACATGTTCTTTCCTGCGTTATCCCCTGATTCTGTGGATAACCGTATTAC
CGCCTTTGAGTGAGCTGATACCGCTCGCCGCAGCCGAACGACCGAGCGCAGCGAGTCAGTGAGCGAGGAA
GCGGAAGAGCGCCCAATACGCAAACCGCCTCTCCCCGCGCGTTGGCCGATTCATTAATGCAGCTGGCACG
ACAGGTTTCCCGACTGGAAAGCGGGCAGTGAGCGCAACGCAATTAATGTGAGTTAGCTCACTCATTAGGC
ACCCCAGGCTTTACACTTTATGCTTCCGGCTCGTATGTTGTGTGGAATTGTGAGCGGATAACAATTTCAC
ACAGGAAACAGCTATGACCATGATTACGCCAAGCGCGCAATTAACCCTCACTAAAGGGAACAAAAGCTGG
AGCTGCAAGCTTGGCCATTGCATACGTTGTATCCATATCATAATATGTACATTTATATTGGCTCATGTCC
AACATTACCGCCATGTTGACATTGATTATTGACTAGTTATTAATAGTAATCAATTACGGGGTCATTAGTT
CATAGCCCATATATGGAGTTCCGCGTTACATAACTTACGGTAAATGGCCCGCCTGGCTGACCGCCCAACG
ACCCCCGCCCATTGACGTCAATAATGACGTATGTTCCCATAGTAACGCCAATAGGGACTTTCCATTGACG
TCAATGGGTGGAGTATTTACGGTAAACTGCCCACTTGGCAGTACATCAAGTGTATCATATGCCAAGTACG
CCCCCTATTGACGTCAATGACGGTAAATGGCCCGCCTGGCATTATGCCCAGTACATGACCTTATGGGACT
TTCCTACTTGGCAGTACATCTACGTATTAGTCATCGCTATTACCATGGTGATGCGGTTTTGGCAGTACAT
CAATGGGCGTGGATAGCGGTTTGACTCACGGGGATTTCCAAGTCTCCACCCCATTGACGTCAATGGGAGT
TTGTTTTGGCACCAAAATCAACGGGACTTTCCAAAATGTCGTAACAACTCCGCCCCATTGACGCAAATGG
GCGGTAGGCGTGTACGGTGGGAGGTCTATATAAGCAGAGCTCGTTTAGTGAACCGGGGTCTCTCTGGTTA
GACCAGATCTGAGCCTGGGAGCTCTCTGGCTAACTAGGGAACCCACTGCTTAAGCCTCAATAAAGCTTGC
CTTGAGTGCTTCAAGTAGTGTGTGCCCGTCTGTTGTGTGACTCTGGTAACTAGAGATCCCTCAGACCCTT
TTAGTCAGTGTGGAAAATCTCTAGCAGTGGCGCCCGAACAGGGACTTGAAAGCGAAAGGGAAACCAGAGG
AGCTCTCTCGACGCAGGACTCGGCTTGCTGAAGCGCGCACGGCAAGAGGCGAGGGGCGGCGACTGGTGAG
TACGCCAAAAATTTTGACTAGCGGAGGCTAGAAGGAGAGAGATGGGTGCGAGAGCGTCAGTATTAAGCGG
GGGAGAATTAGATCGCGATGGGAAAAAATTCGGTTAAGGCCAGGGGGAAAGAAAAAATATAAATTAAAAC
ATATAGTATGGGCAAGCAGGGAGCTAGAACGATTCGCAGTTAATCCTGGCCTGTTAGAAACATCAGAAGG
CTGTAGACAAATACTGGGACAGCTACAACCATCCCTTCAGACAGGATCAGAAGAACTTAGATCATTATAT
AATACAGTAGCAACCCTCTATTGTGTGCATCAAAGGATAGAGATAAAAGACACCAAGGAAGCTTTAGACA
AGATAGAGGAAGAGCAAAACAAAAGTAAGACCACCGCACAGCAAGCGGCCGCTGATCTTCAGACCTGGAG
GAGGAGATATGAGGGACAATTGGAGAAGTGAATTATATAAATATAAAGTAGTAAAAATTGAACCATTAGG
AGTAGCACCCACCAAGGCAAAGAGAAGAGTGGTGCAGAGAGAAAAAAGAGCAGTGGGAATAGGAGCTTTG
TTCCTTGGGTTCTTGGGAGCAGCAGGAAGCACTATGGGCGCAGCGTCAATGACGCTGACGGTACAGGCCA
GACAATTATTGTCTGGTATAGTGCAGCAGCAGAACAATTTGCTGAGGGCTATTGAGGCGCAACAGCATCT
GTTGCAACTCACAGTCTGGGGCATCAAGCAGCTCCAGGCAAGAATCCTGGCTGTGGAAAGATACCTAAAG
GATCAACAGCTCCTGGGGATTTGGGGTTGCTCTGGAAAACTCATTTGCACCACTGCTGTGCCTTGGAATG
CTAGTTGGAGTAATAAATCTCTGGAACAGATTTGGAATCACACGACCTGGATGGAGTGGGACAGAGAAAT
TAACAATTACACAAGCTTAATACACTCCTTAATTGAAGAATCGCAAAACCAGCAAGAAAAGAATGAACAA
GAATTATTGGAATTAGATAAATGGGCAAGTTTGTGGAATTGGTTTAACATAACAAATTGGCTGTGGTATA
TAAAATTATTCATAATGATAGTAGGAGGCTTGGTAGGTTTAAGAATAGTTTTTGCTGTACTTTCTATAGT
GAATAGAGTTAGGCAGGGATATTCACCATTATCGTTTCAGACCCACCTCCCAACCCCGAGGGGACCCGAC
AGGCCCGAAGGAATAGAAGAAGAAGGTGGAGAGAGAGACAGAGACAGATCCATTCGATTAGTGAACGGAT
CTCGACGGTATCGATAAGCTAATTCACAAATGGCAGTATTCATCCACAATTTTAAAAGAAAAGGGGGGAT
TGGGGGGTACAGTGCAGGGGAAAGAATAGTAGACATAATAGCAACAGACATACAAACTAAAGAATTACAA
AAACAAATTACAAAAATTCAAAATTTTCGGGTTTATTACAGGGACAGCAGAGATCCAGTTTGGGAATTAG
CTTGATCGATTAGTCCAATTTGTTAAAGACAGGATATCAGTGGTCCAGGCTCTAGTTTTGACTCAACAAT
ATCACCAGCTGAAGCCTATAGAGTACGAGCCATAGATAGAATAAAAGATTTTATTTAGTCTCCAGAAAAA
GGGGGGAATGAAAGACCCCACCTGTAGGTTTGGCAAGCTAGGATCAAGGTTAGGAACAGAGAGACAGCAG
AATATGGGCCAAACAGGATATCTGTGGTAAGCAGTTCCTGCCCCGGCTCAGGGCCAAGAACAGTTGGAAC
AGCAGAATATGGGCCAAACAGGATATCTGTGGTAAGCAGTTCCTGCCCCGGCTCAGGGCCAAGAACAGAT
GGTCCCCAGATGCGGTCCCGCCCTCAGCAGTTTCTAGAGAACCATCAGATGTTTCCAGGGTGCCCCAAGG
ACCTGAAATGACCCTGTGCCTTATTTGAACTAACCAATCAGTTCGCTTCTCGCTTCTGTTCGCGCGCTTC
TGCTCCCCGAGCTCAATAAAAGAGCCCACAACCCCTCACTCGGCGCGATCTAGATCTCGAATCGAATTCA
CAAGTTTGTACAAAAAAGCAGGCTTGGAAGGAGTTCGAACCATGTACCCATACGATGTTCCAGATTACGC
TTTTAACAAATCATTTGGAACACCCTTTGGGGGTGGCACAGGTGGCTTTGGCACAACTTCAACATTTGGA
CAGAATACTGGCTTTGGCACTACTAGTGGAGGGGCATTTGGAACATCTGCATTTGGTTCTAGCAACAATA
CTGGAGGCCTCTTTGGAAATTCACAGACTAAACCAGGAGGATTGTTTGGAACCAGTTCATTTAGCCAGCC
AGCTACCTCCACAAGCACTGGCTTTGGGTTTGGTACGTCAACAGGAACAGCAAATACCTTGTTTGGAACT
GCAAGCACAGGGACCAGTCTCTTCTCATCCCAAAACAATGCCTTTGCACAAAATAAACCAACTGGCTTTG
GCAATTTTGGAACCAGTACTAGCAGTGGAGGACTCTTTGGAACCACAAATACCACCTCTAATCCTTTTGG
CAGCACATCTGGCTCCCTCTTTGGGCCAAGTAGTTTTACAGCTGCTCCTACTGGGACTACTATTAAATTT
AACCCTCCAACTGGTACAGATACTATGGTCAAAGCTGGAGTTAGCACTAACATAAGTACCAAGCACCAGT
GTATTACTGCTATGAAAGAATATGAAAGCAAGTCACTAGAGGAACTTCGTTTAGAGGATTATCAGGCTAA
CAGGAAGGGCCCACAGAACCAGGTGGGAGCAGGTACCACAACTGGCTTGTTTGGGTCTTCTCCAGCCACT
TCCAGCGCAACAGGACTCTTCAGCTCCTCCACCACTAATTCAGGCTTTGCATATGGTCAGAACAAAACTG
CCTTTGGAACTAGTACAACTGGATTTGGAACAAATCCAGGTGGTCTCTTTGGCCAACAGAATCAGCAGAC
TACCAGCCTCTTCAGCAAACCATTTGGCCAGGCTACAACCACCCAGAACACTGGCTTTTCCTTTGGTAAT
ACCAGCACCATAGGACAGCCAAGCACCAACACCATGGGATTATTTGGAGTAACCCAAGCCTCACAGCCTG
GAGGTCTTTTTGGGACAGCTACAAACACCAGCACTGGGACAGCATTTGGAACAGGAACAGGTCTCTTTGG
GCAGACCAATACTGGATTTGGTGCTGTTGGTTCGACCCTGTTTGGCAATAACAAGCTTACTACATTTGGA
AGCAGCACAACCAGTGCACCTTCATTTGGTACAACCAGTGGCGGGCTCTTTGGTTTTGGCACAAATACCA
GTGGGAATAGTATTTTTGGAAGTAAACCAGCACCTGGGACTCTTGGAACTGGGCTTGGTGCAGGATTTGG
AACAGCTCTTGGTGCTGGACAGGCATCTTTGTTTGGGAACAACCAACCTAAGATTGGAGGGCCTCTTGGT
ACAGGAGCCTTTGGGGCCCCTGGATTTAATACTACGACAGCCACTTTGGGCTTTGGAGCCCCCCAGGCCC
CAGTAGCTTTGACAGATCCAAATGCTTCTGCTGCCCAGCAGGCTGTTCTCCAGCAGCACATCAATAGTCT
AACATACTCACCTTTTGGAGACTCTCCTCTCTTCCGGAATCCGATGTCAGACCCTAAGAAGAAGGAAGAG
AGATTGAAACCAACAAATCCAGCAGCCCAGAAGGCTCTTACTACACCTACTCATTATAAACTGACACCCC
GCCCTGCCACTAGAGTCCGGCCAAAGGCTTTACAAACAACAGGCACAGCCAAGTCACATCTCTTTGATGG
GCTGGATGACGATGAACCATCCCTAGCCAATGGAGCATTCATGCCCAAGAAGAGCATTAAGAAGTTGGTT
TTGAAGAACCTTAATAATAGCAATCTCTTTTCTCCTGTTAATCGTGATTCAGAAAATCTAGCTTCACCAT
CTGAATATCCAGAAAATGGAGAGAGATTTAGTTTCCTAAGCAAACCTGTTGATGAGAATCACCAGCAGGA
TGGAGATGAAGATTCCCTTGTTTCACATTTTTATACTAACCCTATTGCCAAACCTATTCCTCAAACCCCA
GAAAGTGCTGGAAATAAACACAGCAACAGCAACAGTGTGGATGATACCATTGTTGCATTAAACATGCGTG
CTGCTTTGCGAAATGGGCTGGAAGGAAGCAGTGAAGAAACGTCTTTTCATGATGAGTCACTTCAGGATGA
CCGAGAAGAAATAGAAAATAATTCTTACCAT
[456 nt withheld, positions 7172-7627]
TCTAAGTATGGCCTTCAGGATTCTGATGAAGAGGAGGAGGAGCATCCGTCTAAAACTAGTACAAAGAAGT
TGAAGACTGCTCCTTTGCCTCCTGCAAGCCAGACTACGCCCTTGCAGATGGCTCTTAATGGCAAACCTGC
ACCTCCACCTCAGAGCCAGAGCCCAGAGGTGGAGCAGTTAGGGAGGGTTGTGGAACTGGACAGTGACATG
GTAGATATCACCCAGGAGCCAGTTTTGGATACCATGTTAGAAGAGAGCATGCCTGAGGATCAGGAACCTG
TGTCTGCCTCAACACATATTGCATCTTCACTGGGAATTAATCCACATGTCTTACAGATCATGAAAGCATC
ATTGCTTACTGATGAAGAAGATGTAGATATGGCACTGGATCAACGCTTCAGTCGCCTGCCTTCCAAAGCA
GATACTTCTCAAGAAATCTGTTCTCCCAGACTCCCCATTTCAGCATCCCACTCGTCGAAAACTCGTTCAC
TAGTTGGTGGGTTACTACAATCAAAATTTACAAGTGGAGCTTTTCTTTCACCAAGTGTCTCTGTGCAAGA
ATGTCGTACTCCCAGAGCAGCATCTTTAATGAATATCCCATCCACATCCTCTTGGTCTGTCCCTCCACCC
CTGACTTCTGTGTTCACAATGCCCAGCCCAGCCCCTGAGGTTCCGTTGAAAACAGTGGGTACACGTAGGC
AACTAGGCCTAGTCCCTCGTGAAAAGTCTGTCACCTATGGCAAGGGAAAACTCTTGATGGACATGGCCCT
ATTCATGGGACGCTCATTTCGTGTTGGTTGGGGCCCCAACTGGACTCTTGCTAATAGTGGAGAACAGCTG
AATGGCTCTCATGAACTAGAAAATCATCAGATTGCCGATTCCATGGAGTTTGGATTCCTGCCCAATCCAG
TAGCTGTTAAACCCCTAACTGAGTCCCCATTCAAAGTTCACTTAGAAAAACTCAGTTTGAGACAAAGAAA
GCCAGATGAAGACATGAAATTATATCAGACACCTCTGGAGCTCAAATTAAAACACAGCACTGTCCATGTG
GATGAACTGTGTCCTCTCATTGTCCCCAATCTGGGAGTTGCTGTCATTCATGACTATGCAGATTGGGTTA
AAGAAGCATCAGGAGACTTACCAGAAGCACAAATTGTGAAGCACTGGAGCCTGACATGGACACTATGTGA
AGCCCTATGGGGCCACCTGAAGGAGCTTGACAGCCAGCTAAATGAACCCCGTGAATACATTCAAATTCTG
GAGCGAAGAAGAGCTTTCTCCCGCTGGCTATCCTGTACTGCCACACCTCAGATTGAAGAGGAAGTCTCCT
TAACCCAAAAAAACAGCCCTGTGGAGGCTGTATTCAGCTACCTCACAGGCAAAAGGATCAGTGAGGCCTG
CTCTCTGGCCCAGCAGTCAGGGGATCATCGTCTTGCTCTTCTTTTATCTCAGTTTGTGGGTAGCCAGTCA
GTCCGGGAGCTGCTCACCATGCAGTTGGTGGACTGGCATCAGCTCCAAGCAGACTCCTTCATCCAGGATG
AGAGACTGCGCATCTTTGCTCTGTTGGCTGGAAAACCGGTGTGGCAGCTCTCAGAAAAGAAGCAAATAAA
CGTGTGCTCCCAGTTGGATTGGAAACGCTCCCTGGCTATCCATCTTTGGTATTTGCTTCCACCAACAGCC
TCCATTTCTAGGGCGCTCAGCATGTATGAAGAAGCATTTCAGAATACCTCTGACAGTGACAGATATGCCT
GCTCCCCACTTCCTTCGTATCTGGAGGGTTCTGGCTGTGTGATAGCGGAGGAGCAAAACTCACAGACACC
ACTTCGAGATGTCTGCTTTCACCTTCTAAAACTCTACAGTGACAGACATTATGATCTCAACCAGCTGCTG
GAGCCTCGAAGCATAACAGCAGATCCTTTGGACTACCGCCTAAGCTGGCACTTGTGGGAAGTGCTGAGGG
CTCTTAACTACACCCATCTCTCAGCGCAGTGTGAAGGTGTGCTACAGGCCAGTTACGCTGGCCAGCTTGA
AAGTGAGGGGCTCTGGGAGTGGGCCATCTTTGTCCTCCTGCACATTGACAACTCAGGCATACGTGAGAAG
GCTGTTCGAGAGCTGCTTACCCGGCACTGCCAGCTGTTGGAGACCCCTGAATCTTGGGCTAAAGAGACTT
TCCTTACCCAGAAGCTCCGTGTACCTGCCAAATGGATCCACGAGGCCAAAGCTGTGCGAGCACACATGGA
ATCTGACAAGCACTTAGAGGCCCTTTGCTTATTTAAGGCTGAGCACTGGAACCGCTGCCACAAGCTCATC
ATCCGACACTTAGCTTCTGATGCCATCATTAATGAGAACTATGACTACCTGAAGGGGTTCTTGGAAGACC
TGGCACCTCCAGAGCGCAGCAGCCTAATTCAGGATTGGGAAACATCTGGGCTTGTTTACCTGGACTATAT
TAGAGTCATTGAAATGCTCCGCCATATACAGCAGGTGGATTGCTCAGGTAATGACCTGGAGCAGTTACAC
ATCAAAGTGACTTCACTGTGCAGTCGGATAGAGCAGATTCAGTGTTACAGTGCTAAAGATCGCCTGGCTC
AGTCAGACATGGCCAAACGTGTAGCCAACCTGCTGCGCGTGGTGCTGAGTCTGCATCATCCTCCTGATAG
AACCTCCGACTCAACACCAGACCCTCAGCGAGTCCCTTTGCGCCTCTTGGCTCCCCACATTGGCCGGCTT
CCCATGCCTGAGGACTATGCCATGGACGAACTGCGCAGCCTTACCCAGTCCTATCTGCGAGAACTGGCTG
TTGGGAGCCTGTAGCTCGAGTGCGGCCGCAACCCAGCTTTCTTGTACAAAGTGGTGATATCGGTACCGAG
CTCGAATTCTACCGGGTAGGGGAGGCGCTTTTCCCAAGGCAGTCTGGAGCATGCGCTTTAGCAGCCCCGC
TGGGCACTTGGCGCTACACAAGTGGCCTCTGGCCTCGCACACATTCCACATCCACCGGTAGGCGCCAACC
GGCTCCGTTCTTTGGTGGCCCCTTCGCGCCACCTTCTACTCCTCCCCTAGTCAGGAAGTTCCCCCCCGCC
CCGCAGCTCGCGTCGTGCAGGACGTGACAAATGGAAGTAGCACGTCTCACTAGTCTCGTGCAGATGGACA
GCACCGCTGAGCAATGGAAGCGGGTAGGCCTTTGGGGCAGCGGCCAATAGCAGCTTTGCTCCTTCGCTTT
CTGGGCTCAGAGGCTGGGAAGGGGTGGGTCCGGGGGCGGGCTCAGGGGCGGGCTCAGGGGCGGGGCGGGC
GCCCGAAGGTCCTCCGGAGGCCCGGCATTCTGCACGCTTCAAAAGCGCACGTCTGCCGCGCTGTTCTCCT
CTTCCTCATCTCCGGGCCTTTCGACCATCTAGATCCACCGCGGGCCACCATGGTGAGCAAGGGCGAGGAG
GATAACATGGCCATCATCAAGGAGTTCATGCGCTTCAAGGTGCACATGGAGGGCTCCGTGAACGGCCACG
AGTTCGAGATCGAGGGCGAGGGCGAGGGCCGCCCCTACGAGGGCACCCAGACCGCCAAGCTGAAGGTGAC
CAAGGGTGGCCCCCTGCCCTTCGCCTGGGACATCCTGTCCCCTCAGTTCATGTACGGCTCCAAGGCCTAC
GTGAAGCACCCCGCCGACATCCCCGACTACTTGAAGCTGTCCTTCCCCGAGGGCTTCAAGTGGGAGCGCG
TGATGAACTTCGAGGACGGCGGCGTGGTGACCGTGACCCAGGACTCCTCCCTGCAGGACGGCGAGTTCAT
CTACAAGGTGAAGCTGCGCGGCACCAACTTCCCCTCCGACGGCCCCGTAATGCAGAAGAAGACCATGGGC
TGGGAGGCCTCCTCCGAGCGGATGTACCCCGAGGACGGCGCCCTGAAGGGCGAGATCAAGCAGAGGCTGA
AGCTGAAGGACGGCGGCCACTACGACGCTGAGGTCAAGACCACCTACAAGGCCAAGAAGCCCGTGCAGCT
GCCCGGCGCCTACAACGTCAACATCAAGTTGGACATCACCTCCCACAACGAGGACTACACCATCGTGGAA
CAGTACGAACGCGCCGAGGGCCGCCACTCCACCGGCGGCATGGACGAGCTGTACAAGTAGAGCGGCCAAC
TCGAGGGATCCCCCGGGGTCGACTGATCAAATTCGAGCTCGGTACCTTTAAGACCAATGACTTACAAGGC
AGCTGTAGATCTTAGCCACTTTTTAAAAGAAAAGGGGGGACTGGAAGGGCTAATTCACTCCCAACGAAGA
CAAGATCTGCTTTTTGCTTGTACTGGGTCTCTCTGGTTAGACCAGATCTGAGCCTGGGAGCTCTCTGGCT
AACTAGGGAACCCACTGCTTAAGCCTCAATAAAGCTTGCCTTGAGTGCTTCAAGTAGTGTGTGCCCGTCT
GTTGTGTGACTCTGGTAACTAGAGATCCCTCAGACCCTTTTAGTCAGTGTGGAAAATCTCTAGCAGTAGT
AGTTCATGTCATCTTATTATTCAGTATTTATAACTTGCAAAGAAATGAATATCAGAGAGTGAGAGGAACT
TGTTTATTGCAGCTTATAATGGTTACAAATAAAGCAATAGCATCACAAATTTCACAAATAAAGCATTTTT
TTCACTGCATTCTAGTTGTGGTTTGTCCAAACTCATCAATGTATCTTATCATGTCTGGCTCTAGCTATCC
CGCCCCTAACTCCGCCCATCCCGCCCCTAACTCCGCCCAGTTCCGCCCATTCTCCGCCCCATGGCTGACT
AATTTTTTTTATTTATGCAGAGGCCGAGGCCGCCTCGGCCTCTGAGCTATTCCAGAAGTAGTGAGGAGGC
TTTTTTGGAGGCCTAGGGACGTACCCAATTCGCCCTATAGTGAGTCGTATTACGCGCGCTCACTGGCCGT
CGTTTTACAACGTCGTGACTGGGAAAACCCTGGCGTTACCCAACTTAATCGCCTTGCAGCACATCCCCCT
TTCGCCAGCTGGCGTAATAGCGAAGAGGCCCGCACCGATCGCCCTTCCCAACAGTTGCGCAGCCTGAATG
GCGAATGGG
[124 nt withheld, positions 12677-12800]
C
[91 nt withheld, positions 12802-12892]
A
[49 nt withheld, positions 12894-12942]
CCTTTGACGTTGGAGTCCACGTTCTTT
[37 nt withheld, positions 12970-13006]
ACCCTATCTCGGTCTATTCTTTTGATTTATAAGGGATTTTGCCGATTTCGGCCTATTGGTTAAAAAATGA
GCTGATTTAACAAAAATTTAACGCGAATTTTAACAAAATATTAACGCTTACAATTTAGGTGGCACTTTTC
GGGGAAATGTGCGCGGAACCCCTATTTGTTTATTTTTCTAAATACATTCAAATATGTATCCGCTCATGAG
ACAATAACCCTGATAAATGCTTCAATAATATTGAAAAAGGAAGAGTATGAGTATTCAACATTTCCGTGTC
GCCCTTATTCCCTTTTTTGCGGCATTTTGCCTTCCTGTTTTTGCTCACCCAGAAACGCTGGTGAAAGTAA
AAGATGCTGAAGATCAGTTG
